Addgene plasmid #166734: Venus-BimL-pEGFP-C1
Purpose: Express Venus fused to the N-terminus of the Bcl-2 family protein, BimL
Depositing lab: David Andrews. Depositing organization: Sunnybrook Research Institute. Publication: Bim escapes displacement by BH3-mimetic anti-cancer drugs by double-bolt locking both Bcl-XL and Bcl-2. Liu Q, Osterlund EJ, Chi X, Pogmore J, Leber B, Andrews DW. Elife. 2019 Mar 12;8. pii: 37689. doi: 10.7554/eLife.37689. PubMed 30860026.
Backbone
  Vector backbone: pEGFP-C1
  Vector type: Mammalian Expression
  Selectable markers: Neomycin (select with G418)
Growth in bacteria
  Bacterial resistance: Kanamycin, 50 μg/mL
  Growth temperature: 37°C
  Growth strain: DH5alpha
  Copy number: High Copy
Gene/Insert
  Gene/Insert name: BimL (alt name: Bcl2 like protein 11 (BCL2L11), isoform BimL)
  Species: M. musculus (mouse)
  Entrez Gene: Bcl2l11 (a.k.a. 1500006F24Rik, Bim, Bod, bcl2-L-11)
  Promoter: CMV
  Tag / fusion protein: Venus (N terminal on backbone)
  Cloning method: Restriction Enzyme; 5′ cloning site Unknown (unknown if destroyed); 3′ cloning site Unknown (unknown if destroyed)
  Sequencing primers: 5′ TGACGCAAATGGGCGGTAGG; 3′ TCGCCCTTTGACGTTGGAGTCCAC
Resource information
  A portion of this plasmid was derived from a plasmid made by: BimL sequence aligns with Mus musculus BCL2-like 11 (apoptosis facilitator) (Bcl2l11), transcript variant 2, mRNA NCBI Reference Sequence: NM_207681.2.
Terms and licenses: Academic/Nonprofit Terms; Industry Terms: Not Available to Industry
Depositor comments: Transfection of this plasmid will express "VBimL" (Venus fused to the N-terminus of the BH3-only protein, BimL) in live cells. There is a 3 amino acid flexible linker between Venus and BimL proteins. When compared with EYFP, Venus fluorophore contains the following mutations: F46L, F64L, M153T, V163A and S175G. This Venus protein contains an F224R mutation to make it monomeric.
How to cite: Venus-BimL-pEGFP-C1 was a gift from David Andrews (Addgene plasmid # 166734 ; http://n2t.net/addgene:166734 ; RRID:Addgene_166734)
