[The description below was written by a language model from this plasmid's Addgene catalogue record and pLannotate feature annotations shown in this document.]
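Description:
Venus-BimL-pEGFP-C1 is a mammalian expression plasmid of about 5.2 kb built on the pEGFP-C1 backbone, in which the original EGFP has been replaced by the yellow fluorescent protein Venus. It replicates in E. coli from a high-copy ColE1/pUC-type origin and also carries an f1 phage origin. A single Tn5 aminoglycoside phosphotransferase gene (NeoR/KanR) serves both hosts. A bacterial bla-type promoter drives it for kanamycin selection, and the adjacent SV40 enhancer/early promoter, with an HSV TK polyadenylation signal downstream, drives it for G418 selection of transfected mammalian cells. Short annotated fragments such as ble, SV40 large T antigen and bGH poly(A) appear to be backbone remnants rather than functional parts.

The payload is a fusion reading frame transcribed from the human CMV immediate-early enhancer and promoter and terminated by the SV40 poly(A) signal. Venus sits at the N-terminus, followed by a three-residue flexible linker and then mouse BimL, the L isoform of the BH3-only pro-apoptotic Bcl-2 family protein Bcl2l11 (matching transcript variant 2). Residual multiple cloning site sequence lies just downstream, although the restriction sites used for cloning are not recorded. According to the depositor, this Venus differs from EYFP by the substitutions F46L, F64L, M153T, V163A and S175G, and it also carries F224R to make it monomeric.

Transfection produces the "VBimL" fusion in live cells, so Bim can be followed by fluorescence. The associated publication examines how Bim binds Bcl-XL and Bcl-2 and resists displacement by BH3-mimetic anti-cancer drugs, which suggests the plasmid is used in live-cell studies of these interactions.
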