Features (pLannotate 1.2.2; 16 found; start..end, strand, type, name):
     37..340     +  enhancer       CMV enhancer: human cytomegalovirus immediate early enhancer
    341..544     +  promoter       CMV promoter: human cytomegalovirus (CMV) immediate early promoter
    589..1305    +  CDS            Venus: Venus is a basic (constitutively fluorescent) yellow fluorescent protein published in 2002, derived from Aequorea victoria. It is reported to be a rapidly-maturing weak dimer with moderate acid sensitivity.
   1315..1734    +  CDS            Bcl2l11 (fragment): B2L11_MOUSE - Also known as Bim. Experimental evidence at protein level: Swiss-Prot protein existence level 1. Induces apoptosis and anoikis. The isoforms vary in cytotoxicity with isoform BimS being the most potent and isoform BimEL being the least potent. From Mus musculus (Mouse).
   1738..1790    +  misc_feature   MCS: multiple cloning site
   1807..1891    +  CDS            large T antigen (fragment): large T antigen from SV40 (simian virus 40)
   1914..2035    +  polyA_signal   SV40 poly(A) signal: SV40 polyadenylation signal
   2069..2497    -  rep_origin     f1 ori (sequence partly withheld): f1 bacteriophage origin of replication; arrow indicates direction of (+) strand synthesis
   2524..2628    +  promoter       AmpR promoter: bla
   2630..2987    +  promoter       SV40 promoter: SV40 enhancer and early promoter
   3022..3816    +  CDS            NeoR/KanR: aminoglycoside phosphotransferase from Tn5; aph(3')-II (or nptII); confers resistance to neomycin, kanamycin, and G418 (Geneticin®)
   3837..3989    +  CDS            ble (fragment): BLE_KLEPN - Experimental evidence at protein level: Swiss-Prot protein existence level 1. Binding protein with a strong affinity to the bleomycin family of antibiotics. Binds to CL990; an antimitotic-antibiotic compound. From Klebsiella pneumoniae.
   4048..4095    +  polyA_signal   HSV TK poly(A) signal: herpes simplex virus thymidine kinase polyadenylation signal (Cole and Stacy, 1985)
   4186..4202    -  polyA_signal   bGH poly(A) signal (fragment): bovine growth hormone polyadenylation signal
   4424..5012    +  rep_origin     ori: high-copy-number ColE1/pMB1/pBR322/pUC origin of replication
   5127..5150    +  enhancer       CMV enhancer (fragment): human cytomegalovirus immediate early enhancer
>Addgene plasmid #166734 | Venus-BimL-pEGFP-C1 | addgene full sequence | sequence record 328823 | Addgene NGS Result
GGGGTCATTAGTTCATAGCCCATATATGGAGTTCCGCGTTACATAACTTACGGTAAATGGCCCGCCTGGC
TGACCGCCCAACGACCCCCGCCCATTGACGTCAATAATGACGTATGTTCCCATAGTAACGCCAATAGGGA
CTTTCCATTGACGTCAATGGGTGGAGTATTTACGGTAAACTGCCCACTTGGCAGTACATCAAGTGTATCA
TATGCCAAGTACGCCCCCTATTGACGTCAATGACGGTAAATGGCCCGCCTGGCATTATGCCCAGTACATG
ACCTTATGGGACTTTCCTACTTGGCAGTACATCTACGTATTAGTCATCGCTATTACCATGGTGATGCGGT
TTTGGCAGTACATCAATGGGCGTGGATAGCGGTTTGACTCACGGGGATTTCCAAGTCTCCACCCCATTGA
CGTCAATGGGAGTTTGTTTTGGCACCAAAATCAACGGGACTTTCCAAAATGTCGTAACAACTCCGCCCCA
TTGACGCAAATGGGCGGTAGGCGTGTACGGTGGGAGGTCTATATAAGCAGAGCTGGTTTAGTGAACCGTC
AGATCCGCTAGCGCTACCGGTCGCCACCATGGTGAGCAAGGGCGAGGAGCTGTTCACCGGGGTGGTGCCC
ATCCTGGTCGAGCTGGACGGCGACGTAAACGGCCACAAGTTCAGCGTGTCCGGCGAGGGCGAGGGCGATG
CCACCTACGGCAAGCTGACCCTGAAGCTGATCTGCACCACCGGCAAGCTGCCCGTGCCCTGGCCCACCCT
CGTGACCACCTTGGGCTACGGCCTGCAGTGCTTCGCCCGCTACCCCGACCACATGAAGCAGCACGACTTC
TTCAAGTCCGCCATGCCCGAAGGCTACGTCCAGGAGCGCACCATCTTCTTCAAGGACGACGGCAACTACA
AGACCCGCGCCGAGGTGAAGTTCGAGGGCGACACCCTGGTGAACCGCATCGAGCTGAAGGGCATCGACTT
CAAGGAGGACGGCAACATCCTGGGGCACAAGCTGGAGTACAACTACAACAGCCACAACGTCTATATCACC
GCCGACAAGCAGAAGAACGGCATCAAGGCCAACTTCAAGATCCGCCACAACATCGAGGACGGCGGCGTGC
AGCTCGCCGACCACTACCAGCAGAACACCCCCATCGGCGACGGCCCCGTGCTGCTGCCCGACAACCACTA
CCTGAGCTACCAGTCCGCCCTGAGCAAAGACCCCAACGAGAAGCGCGATCACATGGTCCTGCTGGAACGC
GTGACCGCCGCCGGGATCACTCTCGGCATGGACGAGCTGTACAAGGGAGGCTCCATGGCCAAGCAACCTT
CTGATGTAAGTTCTGAGTGTGACAGAGAAGGTGGACAATTGCAGCCTGCTGAGAGGCCTCCCCAGCTCAG
GCCTGGGGCCCCTACCTCCCTACAGACAGAACCGCAAGACAGGAGCCCGGCACCCATGAGTTGTGACAAG
TCAACACAAACCCCAAGTCCTCCTTGCCAGGCCTTCAACCACTATCTCAGTGCAATGGCTTCCATACGAC
AGTCTCAGGAGGAACCTGAAGATCTGCGCCCGGAGATACGGATTGCACAGGAGCTGCGGCGGATCGGAGA
CGAGTTCAACGAAACTTACACAAGGAGGGTGTTTGCAAATGATTACCGCGAGGCTGAAGACCACCCTCAA
ATGGTTATCTTACAACTGTTACGCTTTATCTTCCGTCTGGTATGGAGAAGGCATTAACTCGAGCTCAAGC
TTCGAATTCTGCAGTCGACGGTACCGCGGGCCCGGGATCCACCGGATCTAGATAACTGATCATAATCAGC
CATACCACATTTGTAGAGGTTTTACTTGCTTTAAAAAACCTCCCACACCTCCCCCTGAACCTGAAACATA
AAATGAATGCAATTGTTGTTGTTAACTTGTTTATTGCAGCTTATAATGGTTACAAATAAAGCAATAGCAT
CACAAATTTCACAAATAAAGCATTTTTTTCACTGCATTCTAGTTGTGGTTTGTCCAAACTCATCAATGTA
TCTTAAGGCGTAAATTGTAAGCGTTAATATTTTGTTAAAATTCGCGTTAAATTTTTGTTAAATCAGCTCA
TTTTTTAACCAATAGGCCGAAATCGGCAAAATCCCTTATAAATCAAAAGAATAGACCGAGATAGGGT
[37 nt withheld, positions 2168-2204]
AAAGAACGTGGACTCCAACGTCAAAGG
[49 nt withheld, positions 2232-2280]
T
[91 nt withheld, positions 2282-2372]
G
[124 nt withheld, positions 2374-2497]
CAGGTGGCACTTTTCGGGGAAATGTGCGCGGAACCCCTATTTGTTTATTTTTCTAAATACATTCAAATAT
GTATCCGCTCATGAGACAATAACCCTGATAAATGCTTCAATAATATTGAAAAAGGAAGAGTCCTGAGGCG
GAAAGAACCAGCTGTGGAATGTGTGTCAGTTAGGGTGTGGAAAGTCCCCAGGCTCCCCAGCAGGCAGAAG
TATGCAAAGCATGCATCTCAATTAGTCAGCAACCAGGTGTGGAAAGTCCCCAGGCTCCCCAGCAGGCAGA
AGTATGCAAAGCATGCATCTCAATTAGTCAGCAACCATAGTCCCGCCCCTAACTCCGCCCATCCCGCCCC
TAACTCCGCCCAGTTCCGCCCATTCTCCGCCCCATGGCTGACTAATTTTTTTTATTTATGCAGAGGCCGA
GGCCGCCTCGGCCTCTGAGCTATTCCAGAAGTAGTGAGGAGGCTTTTTTGGAGGCCTAGGCTTTTGCAAA
GATCGATCAAGAGACAGGATGAGGATCGTTTCGCATGATTGAACAAGATGGATTGCACGCAGGTTCTCCG
GCCGCTTGGGTGGAGAGGCTATTCGGCTATGACTGGGCACAACAGACAATCGGCTGCTCTGATGCCGCCG
TGTTCCGGCTGTCAGCGCAGGGGCGCCCGGTTCTTTTTGTCAAGACCGACCTGTCCGGTGCCCTGAATGA
ACTGCAAGACGAGGCAGCGCGGCTATCGTGGCTGGCCACGACGGGCGTTCCTTGCGCAGCTGTGCTCGAC
GTTGTCACTGAAGCGGGAAGGGACTGGCTGCTATTGGGCGAAGTGCCGGGGCAGGATCTCCTGTCATCTC
ACCTTGCTCCTGCCGAGAAAGTATCCATCATGGCTGATGCAATGCGGCGGCTGCATACGCTTGATCCGGC
TACCTGCCCATTCGACCACCAAGCGAAACATCGCATCGAGCGAGCACGTACTCGGATGGAAGCCGGTCTT
GTCGATCAGGATGATCTGGACGAAGAGCATCAGGGGCTCGCGCCAGCCGAACTGTTCGCCAGGCTCAAGG
CGAGCATGCCCGACGGCGAGGATCTCGTCGTGACCCATGGCGATGCCTGCTTGCCGAATATCATGGTGGA
AAATGGCCGCTTTTCTGGATTCATCGACTGTGGCCGGCTGGGTGTGGCGGACCGCTATCAGGACATAGCG
TTGGCTACCCGTGATATTGCTGAAGAGCTTGGCGGCGAATGGGCTGACCGCTTCCTCGTGCTTTACGGTA
TCGCCGCTCCCGATTCGCAGCGCATCGCCTTCTATCGCCTTCTTGACGAGTTCTTCTGAGCGGGACTCTG
GGGTTCGAAATGACCGACCAAGCGACGCCCAACCTGCCATCACGAGATTTCGATTCCACCGCCGCCTTCT
ATGAAAGGTTGGGCTTCGGAATCGTTTTCCGGGACGCCGGCTGGATGATCCTCCAGCGCGGGGATCTCAT
GCTGGAGTTCTTCGCCCACCCTAGGGGGAGGCTAACTGAAACACGGAAGGAGACAATACCGGAAGGAACC
CGCGCTATGACGGCAATAAAAAGACAGAATAAAACGCACGGTGTTGGGTCGTTTGTTCATAAACGCGGGG
TTCGGTCCCAGGGCTGGCACTCTGTCGATACCCCACCGAGACCCCATTGGGGCCAATACGCCCGCGTTTC
TTCCTTTTCCCCACCCCACCCCCCAAGTTCGGGTGAAGGCCCAGGGCTCGCAGCCAACGTCGGGGCGGCA
GGCCCTGCCATAGCCTCAGGTTACTCATATATACTTTAGATTGATTTAAAACTTCATTTTTAATTTAAAA
GGATCTAGGTGAAGATCCTTTTTGATAATCTCATGACCAAAATCCCTTAACGTGAGTTTTCGTTCCACTG
AGCGTCAGACCCCGTAGAAAAGATCAAAGGATCTTCTTGAGATCCTTTTTTTCTGCGCGTAATCTGCTGC
TTGCAAACAAAAAAACCACCGCTACCAGCGGTGGTTTGTTTGCCGGATCAAGAGCTACCAACTCTTTTTC
CGAAGGTAACTGGCTTCAGCAGAGCGCAGATACCAAATACTGTTCTTCTAGTGTAGCCGTAGTTAGGCCA
CCACTTCAAGAACTCTGTATCACCGCCTACATACCTCGCTCTGCTAATCCTGTTACCAGTGGCTGCTGCC
AGTGGCGATAAGTCGTGTCTTACCGGGTTGGACTCAAGACGATAGTTACCGGATAAGGCGCAGCGGTCGG
GCTGAACGGGGGGTTCGTGCACACAGCCCAGCTTGGAGCGAACGACCTACACCGAACTGAGATACCTACA
GCGTGAGCTATGAGAAAGCGCCACGCTTCCCGAAGGGAGAAAGGCGGACAGGTATCCGGTAAGCGGCAGG
GTCGGAACAGGAGAGCGCACGAGGGAGCTTCCAGGGGGAAACGCCTGGTATCTTTATAGTCCTGTCGGGT
TTCGCCACCTCTGACTTGAGCGTCGATTTTTGTGATGCTCGTCAGGGGGGCGGAGCCTATGGAAAAACGC
CAGCAACGCGGCCTTTTTACGGTTCCTGGCCTTTTGCTGGCCTTTTGCTCACATGTTCTTTCCTGCGTTA
TCCCCTGATTCTGTGGATAACCGTATTACCGCCATGCATTAGTTATTAATAGTAATCAATTAC
