>Addgene plasmid #166734 | Venus-BimL-pEGFP-C1 | depositor partial sequence | sequence record 323661 | Full length BimL protein
ATGGCCAAGCAACCTTCTGATGTAAGTTCTGAGTGTGACAGAGAAGGTGGACAATTGCAGCCTGCTGAGA
GGCCTCCCCAGCTCAGGCCTGGGGCCCCTACCTCCCTACAGACAGAACCGCAAGACAGGAGCCCGGCACC
CATGAGTTGTGACAAGTCAACACAAACCCCAAGTCCTCCTTGCCAGGCCTTCAACCACTATCTCAGTGCA
ATGGCTTCCATACGACAGTCTCAGGAGGAACCTGAAGATCTGCGCCCGGAGATACGGATTGCACAGGAGC
TGCGGCGGATCGGAGACGAGTTCAACGAAACTTACACAAGGAGGGTGTTTGCAAATGATTACCGCGAGGC
TGAAGACCACCCTCAAATGGTTATCTTACAACTGTTACGCTTTATCTTCCGTCTGGTATGGAGAAGGCAT
TAA
