>Addgene plasmid #166734 | Venus-BimL-pEGFP-C1 | depositor partial sequence | sequence record 323662 | Venus
ATGGTGAGCAAGGGCGAGGAGCTGTTCACCGGGGTGGTGCCCATCCTGGTCGAGCTGGACGGCGACGTAA
ACGGCCACAAGTTCAGCGTGTCCGGCGAGGGCGAGGGCGATGCCACCTACGGCAAGCTGACCCTGAAGCT
GATCTGCACCACCGGCAAGCTGCCCGTGCCCTGGCCCACCCTCGTGACCACCCTGGGCTACGGCCTGCAG
TGCTTCGCCCGCTACCCCGACCACATGAAGCAGCACGACTTCTTCAAGTCCGCCATGCCCGAAGGCTACG
TCCAGGAGCGCACCATCTTCTTCAAGGACGACGGCAACTACAAGACCCGCGCCGAGGTGAAGTTCGAGGG
CGACACCCTGGTGAACCGCATCGAGCTGAAGGGCATCGACTTCAAGGAGGACGGCAACATCCTGGGGCAC
AAGCTGGAGTACAACTACAACAGCCACAACGTCTATATCACCGCCGACAAGCAGAAGAACGGCATCAAGG
CCAACTTCAAGATCCGCCACAACATCGAGGACGGCGGCGTGCAGCTCGCCGACCACTACCAGCAGAACAC
CCCCATCGGCGACGGCCCCGTGCTGCTGCCCGACAACCACTACCTGAGCTACCAGTCCGCCCTGAGCAAA
GACCCCAACGAGAAGCGCGATCACATGGTCCTGCTGGAACGCGTGACCGCCGCCGGGATCACTCTCGGCA
TGGACGAGCTGTACAAGG
